Addgene plasmid #22964: pRK5-HA-LMO4 (L4)
Depositing lab: Anirvan Ghosh. Depositing organization: University of California, San Diego (UCSD).
Backbone
  Vector backbone: pRK5
  Backbone size w/o insert (bp): 4754
  Vector type: Mammalian Expression
Growth in bacteria
  Bacterial resistance: Ampicillin, 100 μg/mL
  Growth temperature: 37°C
  Growth strain: DH5alpha
  Copy number: Unknown
Gene/Insert
  Gene/Insert name: LMO4 (alt name: LMO-4)
  Species: R. norvegicus (rat)
  Entrez Gene: Lmo4 (a.k.a. MGC105593)
  Tag / fusion protein: HA (N terminal on insert)
  Cloning method: Restriction Enzyme
  Sequencing primers: 5′ CMV-F
Terms and licenses: Academic/Nonprofit Terms; Industry Terms: Not Available to Industry
How to cite: pRK5-HA-LMO4 (L4) was a gift from Anirvan Ghosh (Addgene plasmid # 22964 ; http://n2t.net/addgene:22964 ; RRID:Addgene_22964)
