[The description below was written by a language model from this plasmid's Addgene catalogue record and pLannotate feature annotations shown in this document.]
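Description:
pRK5-HA-LMO4 (L4) is a mammalian expression plasmid built on the pRK5 backbone that carries the rat (R. norvegicus) Lmo4 coding sequence with an N-terminal HA epitope tag. The assembled sequence is about 5.3 kb. It is propagated in E. coli through a high-copy ColE1/pUC-type origin and selected with ampicillin via the β-lactamase (AmpR) gene and its own promoter. An M13 phage origin is also present, which in principle permits single-stranded DNA production. Short fragments of lacZα, lacI, rop and the pBR322 bom region, along with a lac promoter/operator and CAP site, appear to be backbone remnants rather than functional parts of the design.

The expression cassette runs from the human cytomegalovirus immediate early enhancer and promoter, through a fragment of the modified CMV intron A, to the LMO4 open reading frame, and ends at an SV40 polyadenylation signal. An SP6 promoter upstream of the insert could support in vitro transcription. The annotation software matched the coding sequence to human LMO4, which probably reflects strong conservation of this protein, since the catalogue lists the insert as rat. The HA tag is not annotated as a separate feature, although there is unannotated sequence just upstream of the coding region where it may lie. A short fragment resembling an immunoglobulin heavy chain signal sequence is also called upstream, and the record does not explain its significance. An SV40 enhancer/early promoter sits downstream of the cassette, with no mammalian selection marker annotated after it.

LMO4 is a LIM-domain-only protein described as a probable transcriptional factor. The construct suits transient overexpression of tagged LMO4 in mammalian cells, with detection or immunoprecipitation through the HA epitope, though the record does not state a specific application.
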