Features (pLannotate 1.2.2; 20 found; start..end, strand, type, name):
     14..393     +  enhancer       CMV enhancer: human cytomegalovirus immediate early enhancer
    394..597     +  promoter       CMV promoter: human cytomegalovirus (CMV) immediate early promoter
    733..776     +  intron         CMV intron (fragment): modified intron A from human cytomegalovirus
    828..846     +  promoter       SP6 promoter: promoter for bacteriophage SP6 RNA polymerase
    850..887     +  CDS            IgH signal sequence (fragment): signal sequence from the mouse immunoglobulin heavy chain variable region
   1032..1526    +  CDS            LMO4: LMO4_HUMAN - Experimental evidence at protein level: Swiss-Prot protein existence level 1. Probable transcriptional factor. From Homo sapiens (Human).
   1573..1707    +  polyA_signal   SV40 poly(A) signal: SV40 polyadenylation signal
   1776..2133    +  promoter       SV40 promoter: SV40 enhancer and early promoter
   2152..2306    +  CDS            lacZα (fragment): LacZα fragment of β-galactosidase; lacZ fragment
   2312..2363    -  misc_feature   bom (fragment): basis of mobility region from pBR322
   2382..2762    +  rep_origin     M13 ori (sequence partly withheld): M13 bacteriophage origin of replication; arrow indicates direction of (+) strand synthesis
   2838..2887    -  misc_feature   bom (fragment): basis of mobility region from pBR322
   2989..3024    -  CDS            rop (fragment): Rop protein, which maintains plasmids at low copy number; rop
   3119..3223    +  promoter       AmpR promoter: bla
   3224..4084    +  CDS            AmpR: β-lactamase; bla; confers resistance to ampicillin, carbenicillin, and related antibiotics
   4255..4843    +  rep_origin     ori: high-copy-number ColE1/pMB1/pBR322/pUC origin of replication
   5026..5118    +  CDS            lacI (fragment): lac repressor; lacI; The lac repressor binds to the lac operator to inhibit transcription in E. coli. This inhibition can be relieved by adding lactose or isopropyl-β-D-thiogalactopyranoside (IPTG).
   5131..5152    +  protein_bind   CAP binding site: CAP binding activates transcription in the presence of cAMP. E. coli catabolite activator protein
   5167..5197    +  promoter       lac promoter: promoter for the E. coli lac operon
   5205..5221    +  protein_bind   lac operator: The lac repressor binds to the lac operator to inhibit transcription in E. coli. This inhibition can be relieved by adding lactose or isopropyl-β-D-thiogalactopyranoside (IPTG). lac repressor encoded by lacI
>Addgene plasmid #22964 | pRK5-HA-LMO4 (L4) | addgene full sequence | sequence record 111486 | Addgene assembled sequence
TTCGAGCTCGCCCGACATTGATTATTGACTAGTTATTAATAGTAATCAATTACGGGGTCATTAGTTCATA
GCCCATATATGGAGTTCCGCGTTACATAACTTACGGTAAATGGCCCGCCTGGCTGACCGCCCAACGACCC
CCGCCCATTGACGTCAATAATGACGTATGTTCCCATAGTAACGCCAATAGGGACTTTCCATTGACGTCAA
TGGGTGGAGTATTTACGGTAAACTGCCCACTTGGCAGTACATCAAGTGTATCATATGCCAAGTACGCCCC
CTATTGACGTCAATGACGGTAAATGGCCCGCCTGGCATTATGCCCAGTACATGACCTTATGGGACTTTCC
TACTTGGCAGTACATCTACGTATTAGTCATCGCTATTACCATGGTGATGCGGTTTTGGCAGTACATCAAT
GGGCGTGGATAGCGGTTTGACTCACGGGGATTTCCAAGTCTCCACCCCATTGACGTCAATGGGAGTTTGT
TTTGGCACCAAAATCAACGGGACTTTCCAAAATGTCGTAACAACTCCGCCCCATTGACGCAAATGGGCGG
TAGGCGTGTACGGTGGGAGGTCTATATAAGCAGAGCTCGTTTAGTGAACCGTCAGATCGCCTGGAGACGC
CATCCACGCTGTTTTGACCTCCATAGAAGACACCGGGACCGATCCAGCCTCCGCGGCCGGGAACGGTGCA
TTGGAACGCGGATTCCCCGTGCCAAGAGTGACGTAAGTACCGCCTATAGAGTCTATAGGCCCACCCCCTT
GGCTTCGTTAGAACGCGGCTACAATTAATACATAACCTTATGTATCATACACATACGATTTAGGTGACAC
TATAGAATAACATCCACTTTGCCTTTCTCTCCACAGGTGTCCACTCCCAGGTCCAACTGCACCTCGGTTC
TATCGATTGAATTCCCGAACCGACAGTCGGTCTCTTCACCAAGGCCATTCGCGCCACCATGGGCTACCCC
TATGATGTGCCTGACTACGCAGATCTCAATGGTGGTGGTGGTGGGTCGACCATGGTGAATCCGGGCAGCA
GCTCGCAGCCGCCCCCGGTGACGGCCGGCTCCCTCTCCTGGAAGCGCTGCGCAGGCTGCGGGGGCAAGAT
TGCGGACCGCTTTCTGCTCTATGCCATGGACAGCTACTGGCACAGCCGCTGCCTCAAGTGCTCCTGCTGC
CAGGCGCAGCTGGGCGACATCGGCACGTCCTGTTACACCAAGAGCGGCATGATCCTTTGCAGAAATGACT
ACATTAGGTTATTTGGGAACAGTGGTGCCTGCAGTGCCTGTGGACAGTCGATTCCTGCGAGTGAACTCGT
CATGAGGGCTCAAGGCAACGTGTATCATCTCAAGTGTTTTACATGCTCTACCTGCCGGAATCGCCTAGTC
CCGGGAGATCGGTTTCACTACATCAATGGCAGTTTATTTTGTGAACATGATAGACCCACAGCTCTCATCA
ACGGCCATTTGAACTCACTTCAGAGCAATCCACTACTGCCAGACCAGAAGGTCTGCGCGGCCGCTAAGTA
AGTAAGGATCCCCAGCTTGGCCGCCATGGCCCAACTTGTTTATTGCAGCTTATAATGGTTACAAATAAAG
CAATAGCATCACAAATTTCACAAATAAAGCATTTTTTTCACTGCATTCTAGTTGTGGTTTGTCCAAACTC
ATCAATGTATCTTATCATGTCTGGATCGGGAATTAATTCGGCGCAGCACCATGGCCTGAAATAACCTCTG
AAAGAGGAACTTGGTTAGGTACCTTCTGAGGCGGAAAGAACCAGCTGTGGAATGTGTGTCAGTTAGGGTG
TGGAAAGTCCCCAGGCTCCCCAGCAGGCAGAAGTATGCAAAGCATGCATCTCAATTAGTCAGCAACCAGG
TGTGGAAAGTCCCCAGGCTCCCCAGCAGGCAGAAGTATGCAAAGCATGCATCTCAATTAGTCAGCAACCA
TAGTCCCGCCCCTAACTCCGCCCATCCCGCCCCTAACTCCGCCCAGTTCCGCCCATTCTCCGCCCCATGG
CTGACTAATTTTTTTTATTTATGCAGAGGCCGAGGCCGCCTCGGCCTCTGAGCTATTCCAGAAGTAGTGA
GGAGGCTTTTTTGGAGGCCTAGGCTTTTGCAAAAAGCTGTTAACAGCTTGGCACTGGCCGTCGTTTTACA
ACGTCGTGACTGGGAAAACCCTGGCGTTACCCAACTTAATCGCCTTGCAGCACATCCCCCTTTCGCCAGC
TGGCGTAATAGCGAAGAGGCCCGCACCGATCGCCCTTCCCAACAGTTGCGCAGCCTGAATGGCGAATGGC
GCCTGATGCGGTATTTTCTCCTTACGCATCTGTGCGGTATTTCACACCGCATA
[142 nt withheld, positions 2364-2505]
C
[141 nt withheld, positions 2507-2647]
CCTTTGACGTTGGAGTCCACGTTCTTT
[37 nt withheld, positions 2675-2711]
ACCCTATCTCGGGCTATTCTTTTGATTTATAAGGGATTTTGCCGATTTCGGCCTATTGGTTAAAAAATGA
GCTGATTTAACAAAAATTTAACGCGAATTTTAACAAAATATTAACGTTTACAATTTTATGGTGCACTCTC
AGTACAATCTGCTCTGATGCCGCATAGTTAAGCCAGCCCCGACACCCGCCAACACCCGCTGACGCGCCCT
GACGGGCTTGTCTGCTCCCGGCATCCGCTTACAGACAAGCTGTGACCGTCTCCGGGAGCTGCATGTGTCA
GAGGTTTTCACCGTCATCACCGAAACGCGCGAGACGAAAGGGCCTCGTGATACGCCTATTTTTATAGGTT
AATGTCATGATAATAATGGTTTCTTAGACGTCAGGTGGCACTTTTCGGGGAAATGTGCGCGGAACCCCTA
TTTGTTTATTTTTCTAAATACATTCAAATATGTATCCGCTCATGAGACAATAACCCTGATAAATGCTTCA
ATAATATTGAAAAAGGAAGAGTATGAGTATTCAACATTTCCGTGTCGCCCTTATTCCCTTTTTTGCGGCA
TTTTGCCTTCCTGTTTTTGCTCACCCAGAAACGCTGGTGAAAGTAAAAGATGCTGAAGATCAGTTGGGTG
CACGAGTGGGTTACATCGAACTGGATCTCAACAGCGGTAAGATCCTTGAGAGTTTTCGCCCCGAAGAACG
TTTTCCAATGATGAGCACTTTTAAAGTTCTGCTATGTGGCGCGGTATTATCCCGTATTGACGCCGGGCAA
GAGCAACTCGGTCGCCGCATACACTATTCTCAGAATGACTTGGTTGAGTACTCACCAGTCACAGAAAAGC
ATCTTACGGATGGCATGACAGTAAGAGAATTATGCAGTGCTGCCATAACCATGAGTGATAACACTGCGGC
CAACTTACTTCTGACAACGATCGGAGGACCGAAGGAGCTAACCGCTTTTTTGCACAACATGGGGGATCAT
GTAACTCGCCTTGATCGTTGGGAACCGGAGCTGAATGAAGCCATACCAAACGACGAGCGTGACACCACGA
TGCCTGTAGCAATGGCAACAACGTTGCGCAAACTATTAACTGGCGAACTACTTACTCTAGCTTCCCGGCA
ACAATTAATAGACTGGATGGAGGCGGATAAAGTTGCAGGACCACTTCTGCGCTCGGCCCTTCCGGCTGGC
TGGTTTATTGCTGATAAATCTGGAGCCGGTGAGCGTGGGTCTCGCGGTATCATTGCAGCACTGGGGCCAG
ATGGTAAGCCCTCCCGTATCGTAGTTATCTACACGACGGGGAGTCAGGCAACTATGGATGAACGAAATAG
ACAGATCGCTGAGATAGGTGCCTCACTGATTAAGCATTGGTAACTGTCAGACCAAGTTTACTCATATATA
CTTTAGATTGATTTAAAACTTCATTTTTAATTTAAAAGGATCTAGGTGAAGATCCTTTTTGATAATCTCA
TGACCAAAATCCCTTAACGTGAGTTTTCGTTCCACTGAGCGTCAGACCCCGTAGAAAAGATCAAAGGATC
TTCTTGAGATCCTTTTTTTCTGCGCGTAATCTGCTGCTTGCAAACAAAAAAACCACCGCTACCAGCGGTG
GTTTGTTTGCCGGATCAAGAGCTACCAACTCTTTTTCCGAAGGTAACTGGCTTCAGCAGAGCGCAGATAC
CAAATACTGTTCTTCTAGTGTAGCCGTAGTTAGGCCACCACTTCAAGAACTCTGTAGCACCGCCTACATA
CCTCGCTCTGCTAATCCTGTTACCAGTGGCTGCTGCCAGTGGCGATAAGTCGTGTCTTACCGGGTTGGAC
TCAAGACGATAGTTACCGGATAAGGCGCAGCGGTCGGGCTGAACGGGGGGTTCGTGCACACAGCCCAGCT
TGGAGCGAACGACCTACACCGAACTGAGATACCTACAGCGTGAGCTATGAGAAAGCGCCACGCTTCCCGA
AGGGAGAAAGGCGGACAGGTATCCGGTAAGCGGCAGGGTCGGAACAGGAGAGCGCACGAGGGAGCTTCCA
GGGGGAAACGCCTGGTATCTTTATAGTCCTGTCGGGTTTCGCCACCTCTGACTTGAGCGTCGATTTTTGT
GATGCTCGTCAGGGGGGCGGAGCCTATGGAAAAACGCCAGCAACGCGGCCTTTTTACGGTTCCTGGCCTT
TTGCTGGCCTTTTGCTCACATGTTCTTTCCTGCGTTATCCCCTGATTCTGTGGATAACCGTATTACCGCC
TTTGAGTGAGCTGATACCGCTCGCCGCAGCCGAACGACCGAGCGCAGCGAGTCAGTGAGCGAGGAAGCGG
AAGAGCGCCCAATACGCAAACCGCCTCTCCCCGCGCGTTGGCCGATTCATTAATGCAGCTGGCACGACAG
GTTTCCCGACTGGAAAGCGGGCAGTGAGCGCAACGCAATTAATGTGAGTTAGCTCACTCATTAGGCACCC
CAGGCTTTACACTTTATGCTTCCGGCTCGTATGTTGTGTGGAATTGTGAGCGGATAACAATTTCACACAG
GAAACAGCTATGACATGATTACGAATTAA
