>Addgene plasmid #22964 | pRK5-HA-LMO4 (L4) | addgene partial sequence | sequence record 28858 | 22964 with CMV-F
GAGCTCGTTTAGTGAACCGTCAGATCGCCTGGAGACGCCATCCACGCTGTTTTGACCTCCATAGAAGACA
CCGGGACCGATCCAGCCTCCGCGGCCGGGAACGGTGCATTGGAACGCGGATTCCCCGTGCCAAGAGTGAC
GTAAGTACCGCCTATAGAGTCTATAGGCCCACCCCCTTGGCTTCGTTAGAACGCGGCTACAATTAATACA
TAACCTTATGTATCATACACATACGATTTAGGTGACACTATAGAATAACATCCACTTTGCCTTTCTCTCC
ACAGGTGTCCACTCCCAGGTCCAACTGCACCTCGGTTCTATCGATTGAATTCCCGAACCGACAGTCGGTC
TCTTCACCAAGGCCATTCGCGCCACCATGGGCTACCCCTATGATGTGCCTGACTACGCAGATCTCAATGG
TGGTGGTGGTGGGTCGACCATGGTGAATCCGGGCAGCAGCTCGCAGCCGCCCCCGGTGACGGCCGGCTCC
CTCTCCTGGAAGCGCTGCGCAGGCTGCGGGGGCAAGATTGCGGACCGCTTTCTGCTCTATGCCATGGACA
GCTACTGGCACAGCCGN
