>Addgene plasmid #22964 | pRK5-HA-LMO4 (L4) | addgene partial sequence | sequence record 111308 | SV40pA-R 5'-GAAATTTGTGATGCTATTGC-3'
AGTTGGGCCATGGCGGCCAAGCTGGGGATCCTTACTTACTTAGCGGCCGCGCAGACCTTCTGGTCTGGCA
GTAGTGGATTGCTCTGAAGTGAGTTCAAATGGCCGTTGATGAGAGCTGTGGGTCTATCATGTTCACAAAA
TAAACTGCCATTGATGTAGTGAAACCGATCTCCCGGGACTAGGCGATTCCGGCAGGTAGAGCATGTAAAA
CACTTGAGATGATACACGTTGCCTTGAGCCCTCATGACGAGTTCACTCGCAGGAATCGACTGTCCACAGG
CACTGCAGGCACCACTGTTCCCAAATAACCTAATGTAGTCATTTCTGCAAAGGATCATGCCGCTCTTGGT
GTAACAGGACGTGCCGATGTCGCCCAGCTGCGCCTGGCAGCAGGAGCACTTGAGGCAGCGGCTGTGCCAG
TAGCTGTCCATGGCATAGAGCAGAAAGCGGTCCGCAATCTTGCCCCCGCAGCCTGCGCAGCGCTTCCAGG
AGAGGGAGCCGGCCGTCACCGGGGGCGGCTGCGAGCTGCTGCCCGGATTCACCATGGTCGACCCACCACC
ACCACCATTGAGATCTGCGTAGTCAGGCACATCATAGGGGTAGCCCATGGTGGCGCGAATGGCCTTGGTG
AAGAGACCGACTGTCGGTTCGGGAATTCAATCGATAGAACCGAGGTGCAGTTGGACCTGGGAGTGGACAC
CTGTGGAGAGAAAGGCAAAGTGGATGTTATTCTATAGTGTCACCTAAATCGTATGTGTATGATACATAAG
GTTATGTATTAATTGTAGCCGCGTTCTAACGAAGCCAAGGGGGTGGGCCTATAGACTCTATAGGCGGTAC
TTACGTCACTCTTGGCACGGGGAATCCGCGTTCCAATGCACCGTTCCCGGCCGCGGA
